>Addgene plasmid #60916 | PGK-AAVS1ZFNL | addgene full sequence | sequence record 373370 | Addgene NGS Result
TCGCGCGTTTCGGTGATGACGGTGAAAACCTCTGACACATGCAGCTCCCGGAGACGGTCACAGCTTGTCT
GTAAGCGGATGCCGGGAGCAGACAAGCCCGTCAGGGCGCGTCAGCGGGTGTTGGCGGGTGTCGGGGCTGG
CTTAACTATGCGGCATCAGAGCAGATTGTACTGAGAGTGCACCATATGCGGTGTGAAATACCGCACAGAT
GCGTAAGGAGAAAATACCGCATCAGGCGCCATTCGCCATTCAGGCTGCGCAACTGTTGGGAAGGGCGATC
GGTGCGGGCCTCTTCGCTATTACGCCAGCTGGCGAAAGGGGGATGTGCTGCAAGGCGATTAAGTTGGGTA
ACGCCAGGGTTTTCCCAGTCACGACGTTGTAAAACGACGGCCAGTGAATTCTACCGGGTAGGGGAGGCGC
TTTTCCCAAGGCAGTCTGGAGCATGCGCTTTAGCAGCCCCGCTGGGCACTTGGCGCTACACAAGTGGCCT
CTGGCCTCGCACACATTCCACATCCACCGGTAGGCGCCAACCGGCTCCGTTCTTTGGTGGCCCCTTCGCG
CCACCTTCTACTCCTCCCCTAGTCAGGAAGTTCCCCCCCGCCCCGCAGCTCGCGTCGTGCAGGACGTGAC
AAATGGAAGTAGCACGTCTCACTAGTCTCGTGCAGATGGACAGCACCGCTGAGCAATGGAAGCGGGTAGG
CCTTTGGGGCAGCGGCCAATAGCAGCTTTGCTCCTTCGCTTTCTGGGCTCAGAGGCTGGGAAGGGGTGGG
TCCGGGGGCGGGCTCAGGGGCGGGCTCAGGGGCGGGGCGGGCGCCCGAAGGTCCTCCGGAGGCCCGGCAT
TCTGCACGCTTCAAAAGCGCACGTCTGCCGCGCTGTTCTCCTCTTCCTCATCTCCGGGCCTTTCGACCTG
CAAGTCGACCCGCGGACCGGTGCCACCATGGCTCCAAAGAAAAAGCGGAAAGTGGGAATCCACGGAGTCC
CCGCCGCTATGGCAGAGAGACCTTTTCAGTGCCGAATTTGTATGCGGAACTTCTCTTATAATTGGCACCT
GCAGAGGCATATCCGCACTCACACCGGAGAGAAACCCTTTGCATGCGACATTTGTGGCAGAAAGTTCGCC
AGGTCCGATCATCTGACCACACACACTAAAATCCATACCGGCTCTCAGAAGCCCTTTCAGTGCCGCATTT
GTATGCGAAACTTCTCTCACAATTACGCCCGGGACTGCCACATCAGAACACATACTGGGGAGAAACCTTT
TGCTTGCGATATTTGTGGACGAAAGTTCGCACAGAACAGTACACGGATCGGCCACACTAAAATTCATCTG
AGGGGGTCTCAGCTGGTGAAGAGTGAACTGGAGGAGAAGAAGAGCGAGCTGCGCCACAAACTGAAGTACG
TCCCTCATGAGTATATCGAACTGATCGAGATTGCCAGGAATTCAACCCAGGACCGCATTCTGGAAATGAA
AGTGATGGAGTTCTTTATGAAGGTCTACGGATATAGAGGCAAACACCTGGGCGGGTCAAGGAAGCCTGAT
GGCGCTATCTACACTGTGGGGAGCCCAATCGACTATGGAGTGATTGTCGATACCAAGGCCTACAGCGGAG
GCTATAACCTGCCCATTGGCCAGGCTGACGAGATGGAACGCTACGTGGAGGAAAACCAGACACGAAACAA
GCATCTGAACCCAAATGAATGGTGGAAGGTGTATCCCAGCTCCGTCACTGAGTTCAAGTTTCTGTTCGTG
AGCGGGCACTTTAAAGGAAACTACAAGGCACAGCTGACCCGGCTGAATCATATCACAAACTGTAATGGCG
CCGTGCTGTCCGTCGAGGAACTGCTGATCGGGGGAGAAATGATCAAGGCCGGCACCCTGACACTGGAGGA
AGTGCGGAGAAAGTTTAACAATGGGGAGATCAATTTCTGAGCGGCCGCTTGCAGAAATTGATGATCTATT
AAACAATAAAGATGTCCACTAAAATGGAAGTTTTTCCTGTCATACTTTGTTAAGAAGGGTGAGAACAGAG
TACCTACATTTTGAATGGAAGGATTGGAGCTACGGGGGTGGGGGTGGGGTGGGATTAGATAAATGCCTGC
TCTTTACTGAAGGCTCTTTACTATTGCTTTATGATAATGTTTCATAGTTGGATATCATAATTTAAACAAG
CAAAACCAAATTAAGGGCCAGCTCATTCCTCCCACTCATGATCTATAGATCTATAGATCTCTCGTGGGAT
CATTGTTTTTCTCTTGATTCCCACTTTGTGGTTCTAAGTACTGTGGTTTCCAAATGTGTCAGTTTCATAG
CCTGAAGAACGAGATCAGCAGCCTCTGTTCCACATACACTTCATTCTCAGTATTGTTTTGCCAAGTTCTA
ATTCCATCAGAAGCTTGGCGTAATCATGGTCATAGCTGTTTCCTGTGTGAAATTGTTATCCGCTCACAAT
TCCACACAACATACGAGCCGGAAGCATAAAGTGTAAAGCCTGGGGTGCCTAATGAGTGAGCTAACTCACA
TTAATTGCGTTGCGCTCACTGCCCGCTTTCCAGTCGGGAAACCTGTCGTGCCAGCTGCATTAATGAATCG
GCCAACGCGCGGGGAGAGGCGGTTTGCGTATTGGGCGCTCTTCCGCTTCCTCGCTCACTGACTCGCTGCG
CTCGGTCGTTCGGCTGCGGCGAGCGGTATCAGCTCACTCAAAGGCGGTAATACGGTTATCCACAGAATCA
GGGGATAACGCAGGAAAGAACATGTGAGCAAAAGGCCAGCAAAAGGCCAGGAACCGTAAAAAGGCCGCGT
TGCTGGCGTTTTTCCATAGGCTCCGCCCCCCTGACGAGCATCACAAAAATCGACGCTCAAGTCAGAGGTG
GCGAAACCCGACAGGACTATAAAGATACCAGGCGTTTCCCCCTGGAAGCTCCCTCGTGCGCTCTCCTGTT
CCGACCCTGCCGCTTACCGGATACCTGTCCGCCTTTCTCCCTTCGGGAAGCGTGGCGCTTTCTCATAGCT
CACGCTGTAGGTATCTCAGTTCGGTGTAGGTCGTTCGCTCCAAGCTGGGCTGTGTGCACGAACCCCCCGT
TCAGCCCGACCGCTGCGCCTTATCCGGTAACTATCGTCTTGAGTCCAACCCGGTAAGACACGACTTATCG
CCACTGGCAGCAGCCACTGGTAACAGGATTAGCAGAGCGAGGTATGTAGGCGGTGCTACAGAGTTCTTGA
AGTGGTGGCCTAACTACGGCTACACTAGAAGAACAGTATTTGGTATCTGCGCTCTGCTGAAGCCAGTTAC
CTTCGGAAAAAGAGTTGGTAGCTCTTGATCCGGCAAACAAACCACCGCTGGTAGCGGTGGTTTTTTTGTT
TGCAAGCAGCAGATTACGCGCAGAAAAAAAGGATCTCAAGAAGATCCTTTGATCTTTTCTACGGGGTCTG
ACGCTCAGTGGAACGAAAACTCACGTTAAGGGATTTTGGTCATGAGATTATCAAAAAGGATCTTCACCTA
GATCCTTTTAAATTAAAAATGAAGTTTTAAATCAATCTAAAGTATATATGAGTAAACTTGGTCTGACAGT
TACCAATGCTTAATCAGTGAGGCACCTATCTCAGCGATCTGTCTATTTCGTTCATCCATAGTTGCCTGAC
TCCCCGTCGTGTAGATAACTACGATACGGGAGGGCTTACCATCTGGCCCCAGTGCTGCAATGATACCGCG
AGACCCACGCTCACCGGCTCCAGATTTATCAGCAATAAACCAGCCAGCCGGAAGGGCCGAGCGCAGAAGT
GGTCCTGCAACTTTATCCGCCTCCATCCAGTCTATTAATTGTTGCCGGGAAGCTAGAGTAAGTAGTTCGC
CAGTTAATAGTTTGCGCAACGTTGTTGCCATTGCTACAGGCATCGTGGTGTCACGCTCGTCGTTTGGTAT
GGCTTCATTCAGCTCCGGTTCCCAACGATCAAGGCGAGTTACATGATCCCCCATGTTGTGCAAAAAAGCG
GTTAGCTCCTTCGGTCCTCCGATCGTTGTCAGAAGTAAGTTGGCCGCAGTGTTATCACTCATGGTTATGG
CAGCACTGCATAATTCTCTTACTGTCATGCCATCCGTAAGATGCTTTTCTGTGACTGGTGAGTACTCAAC
CAAGTCATTCTGAGAATAGTGTATGCGGCGACCGAGTTGCTCTTGCCCGGCGTCAATACGGGATAATACC
GCGCCACATAGCAGAACTTTAAAAGTGCTCATCATTGGAAAACGTTCTTCGGGGCGAAAACTCTCAAGGA
TCTTACCGCTGTTGAGATCCAGTTCGATGTAACCCACTCGTGCACCCAACTGATCTTCAGCATCTTTTAC
TTTCACCAGCGTTTCTGGGTGAGCAAAAACAGGAAGGCAAAATGCCGCAAAAAAGGGAATAAGGGCGACA
CGGAAATGTTGAATACTCATACTCTTCCTTTTTCAATATTATTGAAGCATTTATCAGGGTTATTGTCTCA
TGAGCGGATACATATTTGAATGTATTTAGAAAAATAAACAAATAGGGGTTCCGCGCACATTTCCCCGAAA
AGTGCCACCTGACGTCTAAGAAACCATTATTATCATGACATTAACCTATAAAAATAGGCGTATCACGAGG
CCCTTTCGTC
Features (pLannotate 1.2.2; 13 found; start..end, strand, type, name):
    137..236     +  misc_feature   bom (fragment): basis of mobility region from pBR322
    242..399     -  CDS            lacZα (fragment): LacZα fragment of β-galactosidase; lacZ fragment
    406..905     +  promoter       PGK promoter: mouse phosphoglycerate kinase 1 promoter
   1340..1927    +  CDS            fokIR (fragment): T2F1_PLAOK - Also known as rfoKI. Experimental evidence at protein level: Swiss-Prot protein existence level 1. Recognizes the double-stranded sequence 5'-GGATG-3'/3'-CATCC- 5' and cleaves respectively 14 bases after G-1 and 13 bases before C-1. From Planomicrobium okeanokoites (Planococcus okeanokoites) (Flavobacterium okeanokoites).
   1940..2392    +  polyA_signal   PGK poly(A) signal: mouse phosphoglycerate kinase 1 polyadenylation signal
   2433..2449    -  protein_bind   lac operator: The lac repressor binds to the lac operator to inhibit transcription in E. coli. This inhibition can be relieved by adding lactose or isopropyl-β-D-thiogalactopyranoside (IPTG). lac repressor encoded by lacI
   2457..2487    -  promoter       lac promoter: promoter for the E. coli lac operon
   2502..2523    -  protein_bind   CAP binding site: CAP binding activates transcription in the presence of cAMP. E. coli catabolite activator protein
   2536..2628    -  CDS            lacI (fragment): lac repressor; lacI; The lac repressor binds to the lac operator to inhibit transcription in E. coli. This inhibition can be relieved by adding lactose or isopropyl-β-D-thiogalactopyranoside (IPTG).
   2811..3399    -  rep_origin     ori: high-copy-number ColE1/pMB1/pBR322/pUC origin of replication
   3570..4430    -  CDS            AmpR: β-lactamase; bla; confers resistance to ampicillin, carbenicillin, and related antibiotics
   4431..4535    -  promoter       AmpR promoter: bla
   4630..35      +  CDS            rop (fragment) (across the origin): Rop protein, which maintains plasmids at low copy number; rop
