[The description below was written by a language model from this plasmid's Addgene catalogue record and pLannotate feature annotations shown in this document.]
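Description:
PGK-AAVS1ZFNL is a small (about 4.6 kb) mammalian expression plasmid built on a pUC18 backbone that encodes the "left" half of a zinc finger nuclease pair directed at the AAVS1 locus. It is propagated in E. coli through the high-copy ColE1/pUC-type origin and selected with ampicillin via the β-lactamase gene and its own promoter. Remnants of the pUC18 cloning region remain on either side of the insert, including a truncated lacZα fragment, the lac promoter, operator and CAP site, and short lacI, bom and rop fragments. These are backbone leftovers with no role in the payload. No mammalian selection marker is annotated, which fits transient delivery.

The expression cassette consists of the mouse phosphoglycerate kinase 1 (PGK) promoter, the roughly 1 kb ZFN open reading frame, and the PGK polyadenylation signal. The automated annotation recognises only the C-terminal part of the coding region, a fragment of the FokI restriction endonuclease corresponding to its cleavage domain. The unannotated stretch between the promoter and FokI presumably holds the engineered zinc finger array that provides target-site recognition, though the record does not detail its composition or any tags or localisation signals.

Because FokI cleavage domains must dimerise to cut DNA, this construct is meant to be co-delivered with a matching right-hand ZFN plasmid so that the two halves bind adjacent sites and create a double-strand break at AAVS1. The associated publication describes a doxycycline-inducible system for genetic correction of iPSC disease models, which suggests use for stimulating targeted integration of donor transgene cassettes at this locus in induced pluripotent stem cells.
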