Addgene plasmid #60916: PGK-AAVS1ZFNL
Purpose: encodes zinc finger nuclease specific to AAVS1 locus (left)
Depositing lab: Paul Gadue. Depositing organization: Children's Hospital of Philadelphia. Publication: A Doxycycline-Inducible System for Genetic Correction of iPSC Disease Models. Sim X, Cardenas-Diaz FL, French DL, Gadue P. Methods Mol Biol. 2015 Jan 29. 10.1007/7651_2014_179 PubMed 25630922.
Backbone
  Vector backbone: PUC18
Growth in bacteria
  Bacterial resistance: Ampicillin, 100 μg/mL
  Growth temperature: 37°C
  Growth strain: DH5alpha
  Copy number: Unknown
Gene/Insert
  Gene/Insert name: AAVS1-ZFNL
  Insert size (bp): 1018
  Promoter: PGK
  Cloning method: Unknown
  Sequencing primers: 5′ GAGAAGAAGAGCGAGCTGC; 3′ GACCTTCATAAAGAACTCCATC
Terms and licenses: Academic/Nonprofit Terms; Industry Terms: Not Available to Industry
How to cite: PGK-AAVS1ZFNL was a gift from Paul Gadue (Addgene plasmid # 60916 ; http://n2t.net/addgene:60916 ; RRID:Addgene_60916)
