>Addgene plasmid #60916 | PGK-AAVS1ZFNL | depositor partial sequence | sequence record 98230 | PGK promoter and zinc finger nuclease (left)
TACCGGGTAGGGGAGGCGCTTTTCCCAAGGCAGTCTGGAGCATGCGCTTTAGCAGCCCCGCTGGGCACTT
GGCGCTACACAAGTGGCCTCTGGCCTCGCACACATTCCACATCCACCGGTAGGCGCCAACCGGCTCCGTT
CTTTGGTGGCCCCTTCGCGCCACCTTCTACTCCTCCCCTAGTCAGGAAGTTCCCCCCCGCCCCGCAGCTC
GCGTCGTGCAGGACGTGACAAATGGAAGTAGCACGTCTCACTAGTCTCGTGCAGATGGACAGCACCGCTG
AGCAATGGAAGCGGGTAGGCCTTTGGGGCAGCGGCCAATAGCAGCTTTGCTCCTTCGCTTTCTGGGCTCA
GAGGCTGGGAAGGGGTGGGTCCGGGGGCGGGCTCAGGGGCGGGCTCAGGGGCGGGGCGGGCGCCCGAAGG
TCCTCCGGAGGCCCGGCATTCTGCACGCTTCAAAAGCGCACGTCTGCCGCGCTGTTCTCCTCTTCCTCAT
CTCCGGGCCTTTCGACCTGCAAGTCGACCCGCGGACCGGTGCCACCATGGCTCCAAAGAAAAAGCGGAAA
GTGGGAATCCACGGAGTCCCCGCCGCTATGGCAGAGAGACCTTTTCAGTGCCGAATTTGTATGCGGAACT
TCTCTTATAATTGGCACCTGCAGAGGCATATCCGCACTCACACCGGAGAGAAACCCTTTGCATGCGACAT
TTGTGGCAGAAAGTTCGCCAGGTCCGATCATCTGACCACACACACTAAAATCCATACCGGCTCTCAGAAG
CCCTTTCAGTGCCGCATTTGTATGCGAAACTTCTCTCACAATTACGCCCGGGACTGCCACATCAGAACAC
ATACTGGGGAGAAACCTTTTGCTTGCGATATTTGTGGACGAAAGTTCGCACAGAACAGTACACGGATCGG
CCACACTAAAATTCATCTGAGGGGGTCTCAGCTGGTGAAGAGTGAACTGGAGGAGAAGAAGAGCGAGCTG
CGCCACAAACTGAAGTACGTCCCTCATGAGTATATCGAACTGATCGAGATTGCCAGGAATTCAACCCAGG
ACCGCATTCTGGAAATGAAAGTGATGGAGTTCTTTATGAAGGTCTACGGATATAGAGGCAAACACCTGGG
CGGGTCAAGGAAGCCTGATGGCGCTATCTACACTGTGGGGAGCCCAATCGACTATGGAGTGATTGTCGAT
ACCAAGGCCTACAGCGGAGGCTATAACCTGCCCATTGGCCAGGCTGACGAGATGGAACGCTACGTGGAGG
AAAACCAGACACGAAACAAGCATCTGAACCCAAATGAATGGTGGAAGGTGTATCCCAGCTCCGTCACTGA
GTTCAAGTTTCTGTTCGTGAGCGGGCACTTTAAAGGAAACTACAAGGCACAGCTGACCCGGCTGAATCAT
ATCACAAACTGTAATGGCGCCGTGCTGTCCGTCGAGGAACTGCTGATCGGGGGAGAAATGATCAAGGCCG
GCACCCTGACACTGGAGGAAGTGCGGAGAAAGTTTAACAATGGGGAGATCAATTTCTGAGCGGCCGCTTG
CAGAAATTGATGATCTATTAAACAATAAAGATGTCCACTAAAATGGAAGTTTTTCCTGTCATACTTTGTT
AAGAAGGGTGAGAACAGAGTACCTACATTTTGAATGGAAGGATTGGAGCTACGGGGGTGGGGGTGGGGTG
GGATTAGATAAATGCCTGCTCTTTACTGAAGGCTCTTTACTATTGCTTTATGATAATGTTTCATAGTTGG
ATATCATAATTTAAACAAGCAAAACCAAATTAAGGGCCAGCTCATTCCTCCCACTCATGATCTATAGATC
TATAGATCTCTCGTGGGATCATTGTTTTTCTCTTGATTCCCACTTTGTGGTTCTAAGTACTGTGGTTTCC
AAATGTGTCAGTTTCATAGCCTGAAGAACGAGATCAGCAGCCTCTGTTCCACATACACTTCATTCTCAGT
ATTG
