>Addgene plasmid #60916 | PGK-AAVS1ZFNL | addgene partial sequence | sequence record 100790 | mPGK-F 5'-cattctgcacgcttcaaaag-3'
TCATCTCCGGGCCTTTCGACCTGCAAGTCGACCCGCGGACCGGTGCCACCATGGCTCCAAAGAAAAAGCG
GAAAGTGGGAATCCACGGAGTCCCCGCCGCTATGGCAGAGAGACCTTTTCAGTGCCGAATTTGTATGCGG
AACTTCTCTTATAATTGGCACCTGCAGAGGCATATCCGCACTCACACCGGAGAGAAACCCTTTGCATGCG
ACATTTGTGGCAGAAAGTTCGCCAGGTCCGATCATCTGACCACACACACTAAAATCCATACCGGCTCTCA
GAAGCCCTTTCAGTGCCGCATTTGTATGCGAAACTTCTCTCACAATTACGCCCGGGACTGCCACATCAGA
ACACATACTGGGGAGAAACCTTTTGCTTGCGATATTTGTGGACGAAAGTTCGCACAGAACAGTACACGGA
TCGGCCACACTAAAATTCATCTGAGGGGGTCTCAGCTGGTGAAGAGTGAACTGGAGGAGAAGAAGAGCGA
GCTGCGCCACAAACTGAAGTACGTCCCTCATGAGTATATCGAACTGATCGAGATTGCCAGGAATTCAACC
CAGGACCGCATTCTGGAAATGAAAGTGATGGAGTTCTTTATGAAGGTCTACGGATATAGAGGCAAACACC
TGGGCGGGTCAAGGAAGCCTGATGGCGCTATCTACACTGTGGGGAGCCCAATCGACTATGGAGTGATTGT
CGATACCAAGGCCTACAGCGGAGGCTATAACCTGCCCATTGGCCAGGCTGACGAGATGGAACGCTACGTG
GAGGAAAACCAGACACGAAACAAGCATCTGAACCCAAATGAATGGTGGAAGGTGTATCCCAGCTCCGTCA
CTGAGTTCAAGTTTCTGTTCGTGAGCGGGCACTTT
