>Addgene plasmid #60916 | PGK-AAVS1ZFNL | addgene partial sequence | sequence record 100793 | M13-Rev 5'-CAGGAAACAGCTATGACC-3'
TGGCAAACAATACTGAGAATGAAGTGTATGTGGAACAGAGGCTGCTGATCTCGTTCTTCAGGCTATGAAA
CTGACACATTTGGAAACCACAGTACTTAGAACCACAAAGTGGGAATCAAGAGAAAAACAATGATCCCACG
AGAGATCTATAGATCTATAGATCATGAGTGGGAGGAATGAGCTGGCCCTTAATTTGGTTTTGCTTGTTTA
AATTATGATATCCAACTATGAAACATTATCATAAAGCAATAGTAAAGAGCCTTCAGTAAAGAGCAGGCAT
TTATCTAATCCCACCCCACCCCCACCCCCGTAGCTCCAATCCTTCCATTCAAAATGTAGGTACTCTGTTC
TCACCCTTCTTAACAAAGTATGACAGGAAAAACTTCCATTTTAGTGGACATCTTTATTGTTTAATAGATC
ATCAATTTCTGCAAGCGGCCGCTCAGAAATTGATCTCCCCATTGTTAAACTTTCTCCGCACTTCCTCCAG
TGTCAGGGTGCCGGCCTTGATCATTTCTCCCCCGATCAGCAGTTCCTCGACGGACAGCACGGCGCCATTA
CAGTTTGTGATATGATTCAGCCGGGTCAGCTGTGCCTTGTAGTTTCCTTTAAAGTGCCCGCTCACGAACA
GAAACTTGAACTCAGTGACGGAGCTGGGATACACCTTCCACCATTCATTTGGGTTCAGATGCTTGTTTCG
TGTCTGGTTTTCCTCCACGTAGCGTTCCATCTCGTCAGCCTGGCCAATGGGCAGGTTATAGCCTCCGCTG
TAGGCCTTGGTATCGACAATCACTCCATAGTCGAT
